>Addgene plasmid #126906 | pCfB8740 | addgene full sequence | sequence record 248793 | Addgene NGS Result
CGCCCAATACGCAAACCGCCTCTCCCCGCGCGTTGGCCGATTCATTAATGCAGCTGGCACGACAGGTTTC
CCGACTGGAAAGCGGGCAGTGAGCGCAACGCAATTAATGTGAGTTAGCTCACTCATTAGGCACCCCAGGC
TTTACACTTTATGCTTCCGGCTCGTATGTTGTGTGGAATTGTGAGCGGATAACAATTTCACACAGGAAAC
AGCTATGACCATGATTACGCCAAGCTTGCATGCCTGCAGGTCGACTCTAGAGGATCCCCAGTGCAGGTAT
GGGAAAAGAACAAGATCAGGATAAACCCACAGCTATCATCGTGGGATGTGGTATCGGTGGAATCGCCACT
GCCGCTCGTCTTGCTAAAGAAGGTTTCCAGGTCACGGTGTTCGAGAAGAACGACTACTCCGGAGGTCGAT
GCTCTTTAATCGAGCGAGATGGTTATCGATTCGATCAGGGGCCCAGTTTGCTGCTCTTGCCAGATCTCTT
CAAGCAGACATTCGAAGATTTGGGGGAGAAGATGGAAGATTGGGTCGATCTCATCAAGTGTGAACCCAAC
TATGTTTGCCACTTCCACGATGAAGAGACTTTCACTTTTTCAACCGACATGGCGTTGCTCAAGCGGGAAG
TCGAGCGTTTTGAAGGCAAAGATGGATTTGATCGGTTCTTGTCGTTTATCCAAGAAGCCCACAGACATTA
CGAGCTTGCTGTCGTTCACGTCCTGCAGAAGAACTTCCCTGGCTTCGCAGCATTCTTACGGCTACAGTTC
ATTGGCCAAATCCTGGCTCTTCACCCCTTCGAGTCTATCTGGACAAGAGTTTGTCGATATTTCAAGACCG
ACAGATTACGAAGAGTCTTCTCGTTTGCAGTGATGTACATGGGTCAAAGCCCATACAGTGCGCCCGGAAC
ATATTCCTTGCTCCAATACACCGAATTGACCGAGGGCATCTGGTATCCGAGAGGAGGCTTTTGGCAGGTT
CCTAATACTCTTCTTCAGATCGTCAAGCGCAACAATCCCTCAGCCAAGTTCAATTTCAACGCTCCAGTTT
CCCAGGTTCTTCTCTCTCCTGCCAAGGACCGAGCGACTGGTGTTCGACTTGAATCCGGCGAGGAACATCA
CGCCGATGTTGTGATTGTCAATGCTGACCTCGTTTACGCCTCCGAGCACTTGATTCCTGACGATGCCAGA
AACAAGATTGGCCAACTGGGTGAAGTCAAGAGAAGTTGGTGGGCTGACTTAGTTGGTGGAAAGAAGCTCA
AGGGAAGTTGCAGTAGTTTGAGCTTCTACTGGAGCATGGACCGAATCGTGGACGGTCTGGGCGGACACAA
TATCTTCTTGGCCGAGGACTTCAAGGGATCATTCGACACAATCTTCGAGGAGTTGGGTCTCCCAGCCGAT
CCTTCCTTTTACGTGAACGTTCCCTCGCGAATCGATCCTTCTGCCGCTCCCGAAGGCAAAGATGCTATCG
TCATTCTTGTGCCGTGTGGCCATATCGACGCTTCGAACCCTCAAGATTACAACAAGCTTGTTGCTCGGGC
AAGGAAGTTTGTGATCCAAACGCTTTCCGCCAAGCTTGGACTTCCCGACTTTGAAAAAATGATTGTGGCA
GAGAAGGTTCACGATGCTCCCTCTTGGGAGAAAGAATTTAACCTCAAGGACGGAAGCATCTTGGGACTGG
CTCACAACTTTATGCAAGTTCTTGGTTTCAGGCCGAGCACCAGACATCCCAAGTATGACAAGTTGTTCTT
TGTCGGGGCTTCGACTCATCCCGGAACTGGGGTTCCCATCGTCTTGGCTGGAGCCAAGTTAACTGCCAAC
CAAGTTCTCGAATCCTTTGACCGATCCCCAGCTCCAGATCCCAATATGTCACTCTCCGTACCATATGGAA
AACCTCTCAAATCAAATGGAACGGGTATCGATTCTCAGGTCCAGCTGAAGTTCATGGATTTGGAGAGATG
GGTATACCTTTTGGTGTTGTTGATTGGGGCCGTGATCGCTCGATCCGTTGGTGTTCTTGCTTTCTGAATC
GCACGGGGTACCGAGCTCGAATTCACTGGCCGTCGTTTTACAACGTCGTGACTGGGAAAACCCTGGCGTT
ACCCAACTTAATCGCCTTGCAGCACATCCCCCTTTCGCCAGCTGGCGTAATAGCGAAGAGGCCCGCACCG
ATCGCCCTTCCCAACAGTTGCGCAGCCTGAATGGCGAATGGCGCCTGATGCGGTATTTTCTCCTTACGCA
TCTGTGCGGTATTTCACACCGCATATGGTGCACTCTCAGTACAATCTGCTCTGATGCCGCATAGTTAAGC
CAGCCCCGACACCCGCCAACACCCGCTGACGCGCCCTGACGGGCTTGTCTGCTCCCGGCATCCGCTTACA
GACAAGCTGTGACCGTCTCCGGGAGCTGCATGTGTCAGAGGTTTTCACCGTCATCACCGAAACGCGCGAG
ACGAAAGGGCCTCGTGATACGCCTATTTTTATAGGTTAATGTCATGATAATAATGGTTTCTTAGACGTCA
GGTGGCACTTTTCGGGGAAATGTGCGCGGAACCCCTATTTGTTTATTTTTCTAAATACATTCAAATATGT
ATCCGCTCATGAGACAATAACCCTGATAAATGCTTCAATAATATTGAAAAAGGAAGAGTATGAGTATTCA
ACATTTCCGTGTCGCCCTTATTCCCTTTTTTGCGGCATTTTGCCTTCCTGTTTTTGCTCACCCAGAAACG
CTGGTGAAAGTAAAAGATGCTGAAGATCAGTTGGGTGCACGAGTGGGTTACATCGAACTGGATCTCAACA
GCGGTAAGATCCTTGAGAGTTTTCGCCCCGAAGAACGTTTTCCAATGATGAGCACTTTTAAAGTTCTGCT
ATGTGGCGCGGTATTATCCCGTATTGACGCCGGGCAAGAGCAACTCGGTCGCCGCATACACTATTCTCAG
AATGACTTGGTTGAGTACTCACCAGTCACAGAAAAGCATCTTACGGATGGCATGACAGTAAGAGAATTAT
GCAGTGCTGCCATAACCATGAGTGATAACACTGCGGCCAACTTACTTCTGACAACGATCGGAGGACCGAA
GGAGCTAACCGCTTTTTTGCACAACATGGGGGATCATGTAACTCGCCTTGATCGTTGGGAACCGGAGCTG
AATGAAGCCATACCAAACGACGAGCGTGACACCACGATGCCTGTAGCAATGGCAACAACGTTGCGCAAAC
TATTAACTGGCGAACTACTTACTCTAGCTTCCCGGCAACAATTAATAGACTGGATGGAGGCGGATAAAGT
TGCAGGACCACTTCTGCGCTCGGCCCTTCCGGCTGGCTGGTTTATTGCTGATAAATCTGGAGCCGGTGAG
CGTGGGTCTCGCGGTATCATTGCAGCACTGGGGCCAGATGGTAAGCCCTCCCGTATCGTAGTTATCTACA
CGACGGGGAGTCAGGCAACTATGGATGAACGAAATAGACAGATCGCTGAGATAGGTGCCTCACTGATTAA
GCATTGGTAACTGTCAGACCAAGTTTACTCATATATACTTTAGATTGATTTAAAACTTCATTTTTAATTT
AAAAGGATCTAGGTGAAGATCCTTTTTGATAATCTCATGACCAAAATCCCTTAACGTGAGTTTTCGTTCC
ACTGAGCGTCAGACCCCGTAGAAAAGATCAAAGGATCTTCTTGAGATCCTTTTTTTCTGCGCGTAATCTG
CTGCTTGCAAACAAAAAAACCACCGCTACCAGCGGTGGTTTGTTTGCCGGATCAAGAGCTACCAACTCTT
TTTCCGAAGGTAACTGGCTTCAGCAGAGCGCAGATACCAAATACTGTTCTTCTAGTGTAGCCGTAGTTAG
GCCACCACTTCAAGAACTCTGTAGCACCGCCTACATACCTCGCTCTGCTAATCCTGTTACCAGTGGCTGC
TGCCAGTGGCGATAAGTCGTGTCTTACCGGGTTGGACTCAAGACGATAGTTACCGGATAAGGCGCAGCGG
TCGGGCTGAACGGGGGGTTCGTGCACACAGCCCAGCTTGGAGCGAACGACCTACACCGAACTGAGATACC
TACAGCGTGAGCTATGAGAAAGCGCCACGCTTCCCGAAGGGAGAAAGGCGGACAGGTATCCGGTAAGCGG
CAGGGTCGGAACAGGAGAGCGCACGAGGGAGCTTCCAGGGGGAAACGCCTGGTATCTTTATAGTCCTGTC
GGGTTTCGCCACCTCTGACTTGAGCGTCGATTTTTGTGATGCTCGTCAGGGGGGCGGAGCCTATGGAAAA
ACGCCAGCAACGCGGCCTTTTTACGGTTCCTGGCCTTTTGCTGGCCTTTTGCTCACATGTTCTTTCCTGC
GTTATCCCCTGATTCTGTGGATAACCGTATTACCGCCTTTGAGTGAGCTGATACCGCTCGCCGCAGCCGA
ACGACCGAGCGCAGCGAGTCAGTGAGCGAGGAAGCGGAAGAG
Features (pLannotate 1.2.2; 12 found; start..end, strand, type, name):
    105..126     +  protein_bind   CAP binding site: CAP binding activates transcription in the presence of cAMP. E. coli catabolite activator protein
    141..171     +  promoter       lac promoter: promoter for the E. coli lac operon
    179..195     +  protein_bind   lac operator: The lac repressor binds to the lac operator to inhibit transcription in E. coli. This inhibition can be relieved by adding lactose or isopropyl-β-D-thiogalactopyranoside (IPTG). lac repressor encoded by lacI
    232..269     -  misc_feature   MCS (fragment): pUC18/19 multiple cloning site
    309..1832    +  CDS            al-1 (fragment): CRTI_NEUCR - Experimental evidence at protein level: Swiss-Prot protein existence level 1. Phytoene desaturase involved in the carotenoid biosynthesis pathway. Converts phytoene into 3,4-didehydrolycopene via the intermediary of phytofluene, zeta-carotene, neurosporene and lycopene, by introducing up to five double bonds into phytoene. From Neurospora crassa (strain ATCC 24698 / 74-OR23-1A / CBS 708.71 / DSM 1257 / FGSC 987).
   2051..2208    +  CDS            lacZα (fragment): LacZα fragment of β-galactosidase; lacZ fragment
   2214..2313    -  misc_feature   bom (fragment): basis of mobility region from pBR322
   2415..2450    -  CDS            rop (fragment): Rop protein, which maintains plasmids at low copy number; rop
   2545..2649    +  promoter       AmpR promoter: bla
   2650..3510    +  CDS            AmpR: β-lactamase; bla; confers resistance to ampicillin, carbenicillin, and related antibiotics
   3681..4269    +  rep_origin     ori: high-copy-number ColE1/pMB1/pBR322/pUC origin of replication
   4452..92      +  CDS            lacI (fragment) (across the origin): lac repressor; lacI; The lac repressor binds to the lac operator to inhibit transcription in E. coli. This inhibition can be relieved by adding lactose or isopropyl-β-D-thiogalactopyranoside (IPTG).
