[The description below was written by a language model from this plasmid's Addgene catalogue record and pLannotate feature annotations shown in this document.]
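Description:
pCfB8740 is a small (about 4.5 kb) pUC19-based storage plasmid that carries XdCrtI, the phytoene desaturase gene of the carotenoid-producing yeast Xanthophyllomyces dendrorhous. It is catalogued as a synthetic biology vector and is maintained in E. coli as a high-copy plasmid. Replication relies on the ColE1/pUC-type origin, and selection on the AmpR β-lactamase gene driven by its own bla promoter, which confers ampicillin resistance. The remaining backbone annotations are typical pUC remnants: the CAP binding site, lac promoter and lac operator, plus fragments of lacI, bom and rop.

The insert lies within the former cloning region, flanked by a fragment of the pUC multiple cloning site on one side and a residual lacZα fragment on the other, which is consistent with insertion disrupting the lacZα reading frame. The automated annotation labels the roughly 1.5 kb coding region as a fragment of al-1, the Neurospora crassa phytoene desaturase. This is a homology-based match to a related fungal CrtI enzyme rather than a sign of a different gene, and it agrees with the catalogue entry for XdCrtI. Enzymes of this family introduce successive double bonds into phytoene to give lycopene and related desaturated carotenoids.

No yeast promoter, terminator, yeast replication origin or yeast selection marker is annotated, so the plasmid is not an expression construct in its own right. Its stated purpose is to serve as a PCR template for amplifying XdCrtI. The associated work is a teaching protocol that uses EasyClone and CRISPR/Cas9 for metabolic engineering of Saccharomyces cerevisiae and Yarrowia lipolytica, where the amplified gene would presumably be assembled into expression vectors. The record does not state the cloning method, nor whether the coding sequence was codon-optimised.
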