Addgene plasmid #126906: pCfB8740
Purpose: Template for PCR amplification of XdCrtI
Depositing lab: Irina Borodina. Depositing organization: Danmarks Tekniske Universitet. Publication: A teaching protocol demonstrating the use of EasyClone and CRISPR/Cas9 for metabolic engineering of Saccharomyces cerevisiae and Yarrowia lipolytica. Milne N, Tramontin LRR, Borodina I. FEMS Yeast Res. 2019 Sep 26. pii: foz062. doi: 10.1093/femsyr/foz062. PubMed 31556952.
Backbone
  Vector backbone: pUC19
  Vector type: Synthetic Biology
Growth in bacteria
  Bacterial resistance: Ampicillin, 100 μg/mL
  Growth temperature: 37°C
  Growth strain: DH5alpha
  Copy number: High Copy
Gene/Insert
  Gene/Insert name: XdCrtI
  Species: Xanthophyllomyces dendrorhous
  Cloning method: Unknown
Terms and licenses: Academic/Nonprofit Terms; Industry Terms: Not Available to Industry
How to cite: pCfB8740 was a gift from Irina Borodina (Addgene plasmid # 126906 ; http://n2t.net/addgene:126906 ; RRID:Addgene_126906)
